>Addgene plasmid #86444 | ABCA1 promoter luciferase reporter (P2 fragment) | addgene full sequence | sequence record 171197 | Addgene NGS Result
GGGACCGCCGGCGAGCAGCTGCACAAAGCCATGAAGCGCTACGCCCTGGTGCCCGGCACCATCGCCTTTA
CCGACGCACATATCGAGGTGGACATTACCTACGCCGAGTACTTCGAGATGAGCGTTCGGCTGGCAGAAGC
TATGAAGCGCTATGGGCTGAATACAAACCATCGGATCGTGGTGTGCAGCGAGAATAGCTTGCAGTTCTTC
ATGCCCGTGTTGGGTGCCCTGTTCATCGGTGTGGCTGTGGCCCCAGCTAACGACATCTACAACGAGCGCG
AGCTGCTGAACAGCATGGGCATCAGCCAGCCCACCGTCGTATTCGTGAGCAAGAAAGGGCTGCAAAAGAT
CCTCAACGTGCAAAAGAAGCTACCGATCATACAAAAGATCATCATCATGGATAGCAAGACCGACTACCAG
GGCTTCCAAAGCATGTACACCTTCGTGACTTCCCATTTGCCACCCGGCTTCAACGAGTACGACTTCGTGC
CCGAGAGCTTCGACCGGGACAAAACCATCGCCCTGATCATGAACAGTAGTGGCAGTACCGGATTGCCCAA
GGGCGTAGCCCTACCGCACCGCACCGCTTGTGTCCGATTCAGTCATGCCCGCGACCCCATCTTCGGCAAC
CAGATCATCCCCGACACCGCTATCCTCAGCGTGGTGCCATTTCACCACGGCTTCGGCATGTTCACCACGC
TGGGCTACTTGATCTGCGGCTTTCGGGTCGTGCTCATGTACCGCTTCGAGGAGGAGCTATTCTTGCGCAG
CTTGCAAGACTATAAGATTCAATCTGCCCTGCTGGTGCCCACACTATTTAGCTTCTTCGCTAAGAGCACT
CTCATCGACAAGTACGACCTAAGCAACTTGCACGAGATCGCCAGCGGCGGGGCGCCGCTCAGCAAGGAGG
TAGGTGAGGCCGTGGCCAAACGCTTCCACCTACCAGGCATCCGCCAGGGCTACGGCCTGACAGAAACAAC
CAGCGCCATTCTGATCACCCCCGAAGGGGACGACAAGCCTGGCGCAGTAGGCAAGGTGGTGCCCTTCTTC
GAGGCTAAGGTGGTGGACTTGGACACCGGTAAGACACTGGGTGTGAACCAGCGCGGCGAGCTGTGCGTCC
GTGGCCCCATGATCATGAGCGGCTACGTTAACAACCCCGAGGCTACAAACGCTCTCATCGACAAGGACGG
CTGGCTGCACAGCGGCGACATCGCCTACTGGGACGAGGACGAGCACTTCTTCATCGTGGACCGGCTGAAG
AGCCTGATCAAATACAAGGGCTACCAGGTAGCCCCAGCCGAACTGGAGAGCATCCTGCTGCAACACCCCA
ACATCTTCGACGCCGGGGTCGCCGGCCTGCCCGACGACGATGCCGGCGAGCTGCCCGCCGCAGTCGTCGT
GCTGGAACACGGTAAAACCATGACCGAGAAGGAGATCGTGGACTATGTGGCCAGCCAGGTTACAACCGCC
AAGAAGCTGCGCGGTGGTGTTGTGTTCGTGGACGAGGTGCCTAAAGGACTGACCGGCAAGTTGGACGCCC
GCAAGATCCGCGAGATTCTCATTAAGGCCAAGAAGGGCGGCAAGATCGCCGTGTAATAATTCTAGAGTCG
GGGCGGCCGGCCGCTTCGAGCAGACATGATAAGATACATTGATGAGTTTGGACAAACCACAACTAGAATG
CAGTGAAAAAAATGCTTTATTTGTGAAATTTGTGATGCTATTGCTTTATTTGTAACCATTATAAGCTGCA
ATAAACAAGTTAACAACAACAATTGCATTCATTTTATGTTTCAGGTTCAGGGGGAGGTGTGGGAGGTTTT
TTAAAGCAAGTAAAACCTCTACAAATGTGGTAAAATCGATAAGGATCCGTCGACCGATGCCCTTGAGAGC
CTTCAACCCAGTCAGCTCCTTCCGGTGGGCGCGGGGCATGACTATCGTCGCCGCACTTATGACTGTCTTC
TTTATCATGCAACTCGTAGGACAGGTGCCGGCAGCGCTCTTCCGCTTCCTCGCTCACTGACTCGCTGCGC
TCGGTCGTTCGGCTGCGGCGAGCGGTATCAGCTCACTCAAAGGCGGTAATACGGTTATCCACAGAATCAG
GGGATAACGCAGGAAAGAACATGTGAGCAAAAGGCCAGCAAAAGGCCAGGAACCGTAAAAAGGCCGCGTT
GCTGGCGTTTTTCCATAGGCTCCGCCCCCCTGACGAGCATCACAAAAATCGACGCTCAAGTCAGAGGTGG
CGAAACCCGACAGGACTATAAAGATACCAGGCGTTTCCCCCTGGAAGCTCCCTCGTGCGCTCTCCTGTTC
CGACCCTGCCGCTTACCGGATACCTGTCCGCCTTTCTCCCTTCGGGAAGCGTGGCGCTTTCTCATAGCTC
ACGCTGTAGGTATCTCAGTTCGGTGTAGGTCGTTCGCTCCAAGCTGGGCTGTGTGCACGAACCCCCCGTT
CAGCCCGACCGCTGCGCCTTATCCGGTAACTATCGTCTTGAGTCCAACCCGGTAAGACACGACTTATCGC
CACTGGCAGCAGCCACTGGTAACAGGATTAGCAGAGCGAGGTATGTAGGCGGTGCTACAGAGTTCTTGAA
GTGGTGGCCTAACTACGGCTACACTAGAAGAACAGTATTTGGTATCTGCGCTCTGCTGAAGCCAGTTACC
TTCGGAAAAAGAGTTGGTAGCTCTTGATCCGGCAAACAAACCACCGCTGGTAGCGGTGGTTTTTTTGTTT
GCAAGCAGCAGATTACGCGCAGAAAAAAAGGATCTCAAGAAGATCCTTTGATCTTTTCTACGGGGTCTGA
CGCTCAGTGGAACGAAAACTCACGTTAAGGGATTTTGGTCATGAGATTATCAAAAAGGATCTTCACCTAG
ATCCTTTTAAATTAAAAATGAAGTTTTAAATCAATCTAAAGTATATATGAGTAAACTTGGTCTGACAGCG
GCCGCAAATGCTAAACCACTGCAGTGGTTACCAGTGCTTGATCAGTGAGGCACCGATCTCAGCGATCTGC
CTATTTCGTTCGTCCATAGTGGCCTGACTCCCCGTCGTGTAGATCACTACGATTCGTGAGGGCTTACCAT
CAGGCCCCAGCGCAGCAATGATGCCGCGAGAGCCGCGTTCACCGGCCCCCGATTTGTCAGCAATGAACCA
GCCAGCAGGGAGGGCCGAGCGAAGAAGTGGTCCTGCTACTTTGTCCGCCTCCATCCAGTCTATGAGCTGC
TGTCGTGATGCTAGAGTAAGAAGTTCGCCAGTGAGTAGTTTCCGAAGAGTTGTGGCCATTGCTACTGGCA
TCGTGGTATCACGCTCGTCGTTCGGTATGGCTTCGTTCAACTCTGGTTCCCAGCGGTCAAGCCGGGTCAC
ATGATCACCCATATTATGAAGAAATGCAGTCAGCTCCTTAGGGCCTCCGATCGTTGTCAGAAGTAAGTTG
GCCGCGGTGTTGTCGCTCATGGTAATGGCAGCACTACACAATTCTCTTACCGTCATGCCATCCGTAAGAT
GCTTTTCCGTGACCGGCGAGTACTCAACCAAGTCGTTTTGTGAGTAGTGTATACGGCGACCAAGCTGCTC
TTGCCCGGCGTCTATACGGGACAACACCGCGCCACATAGCAGTACTTTGAAAGTGCTCATCATCGGGAAT
CGTTCTTCGGGGCGGAAAGACTCAAGGATCTTGCCGCTATTGAGATCCAGTTCGATATAGCCCACTCTTG
CACCCAGTTGATCTTCAGCATCTTTTACTTTCACCAGCGTTTCGGGGTGTGCAAAAACAGGCAAGCAAAA
TGCCGCAAAGAAGGGAATGAGTGCGACACGAAAATGTTGGATGCTCATACTCGTCCTTTTTCAATATTAT
TGAAGCATTTATCAGGGTTACTAGTACGTCTCTCAAGGATAAGTAAGTAATATTAAGGTACGGGAGGTAT
TGGACAGGCCGCAATAAAATATCTTTATTTTCATTACATCTGTGTGTTGGTTTTTTGTGTGAATCGATAG
TACTAACATACGCTCTCCATCAAAACAAAACGAAACAAAACAAACTAGCAAAATAGGCTGTCCCCAGTGC
AAGTGCAGGTGCCAGAACATTTCTCTGGCCTAACTGGCCGGTACCTGAGCTCGCTAGCGCTGAGGAAACT
AACAAAGGAAAAAAAAATTGCGGAAAGCAGGATTTAGAGGAAGCAAATTCCACTGGTGCCCTTGGCTGCC
GGGAACGTGGACTAGAGAGTCTGCGGCGCAGCCCCGAGCCCAGCGCTTCCCGCGCGTCTTAGGCCGGCGG
GCCCGGGCGGGGGAAGGGGACGCAGACCGCGGACCCTAAGACACCTGCTGTACCCTCCACCCCCACCCCA
CCCACCTCCCCCCAACTCCCTAGATGTGTCGTGGGCGGCTGAACGTCGCCCGTTTAAGGGGCGGGCCCCG
GCTCCACGTGCTTTCTGCTGAGTGACTGAACTACATAAACAGAGGCCGGGAACGGGGCGGGGAGGAGGGA
GAGCACAGGCTTTGACCGATAGTAACCTCTGCAGATCTGGCCTCGGCGGCCAAGCTTGGCAATCCGGTAC
TGTTGGTAAAGCCACCATGGAAGATGCCAAAAACATTAAGAAGGGCCCAGCGCCATTCTACCCACTCGAA
GAC
Features (pLannotate 1.2.2; 9 found; start..end, strand, type, name):
   1640..1761    -  polyA_signal   SV40 poly(A) signal: SV40 polyadenylation signal
   1784..1852    -  CDS            large T antigen (fragment): large T antigen from SV40 (simian virus 40)
   1868..2000    +  CDS            TcR (fragment): tetracycline efflux protein; tet; confers resistance to tetracycline
   2180..2768    -  rep_origin     ori: high-copy-number ColE1/pMB1/pBR322/pUC origin of replication
   2968..3828    -  CDS            AmpR: β-lactamase confers resistance to ampicillin, carbenicillin, and related antibiotics
   3829..3870    -  promoter       AmpR promoter (fragment): bla
   3933..3981    +  polyA_signal   poly(A) signal: synthetic polyadenylation signal
   3995..4086    +  misc_feature   pause site: RNA polymerase II transcriptional pause signal from the human α2 globin gene
   4567..1596    +  CDS            luciferase (across the origin): firefly luciferase synthetic luc2 version of the luciferase gene
