[The description below was written by a language model from this plasmid's Addgene catalogue record and pLannotate feature annotations shown in this document.]
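Description:
ABCA1 promoter luciferase reporter (P2 fragment) is a transcriptional reporter plasmid built on the promoterless pGL4.10 luciferase backbone, intended for transfection into mammalian cells. It is propagated in E. coli through a high-copy ColE1/pUC-type origin and selected with ampicillin via the β-lactamase (AmpR) gene. The sequenced record is 4,623 nt.

The payload is a fragment of the human ABCA1 promoter region, designated P2, inserted between KpnI and BglII sites, both of which are retained, in the multiple cloning region directly upstream of the synthetic firefly luciferase gene luc2. The automated annotation does not label the insert itself, but it leaves an unannotated gap between the upstream pause site and the start of luc2, where the cloned promoter fragment would lie; the record does not give the fragment's exact boundaries relative to the ABCA1 transcription start. Because the backbone supplies no promoter of its own, luciferase output depends on the activity of the cloned ABCA1 sequence. A synthetic poly(A) signal and an RNA polymerase II transcriptional pause site from the human α2 globin gene sit upstream of the insert to suppress read-through transcription from the backbone and so lower background. An SV40 late poly(A) signal downstream of luc2 terminates the reporter transcript. The short large T antigen and tetracycline-resistance matches are fragmentary hits in backbone sequence, not functional genes.

The construct is used to measure ABCA1 promoter activity in luciferase assays. The associated publication concerns thyroid transcription factor 1 and its effects on cholesterol metabolism and statin sensitivity, and the "P2" name suggests it belongs to a series of promoter fragments for mapping regulatory regions.
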