Addgene plasmid #86444: ABCA1 promoter luciferase reporter (P2 fragment)
Purpose: Human ABCA1 promoter luciferase reporter (P2 fragment)
Depositing lab: David Mu. Depositing organization: Eastern Virginia Medical School. Publication: Thyroid transcription factor 1 enhances cellular statin sensitivity via perturbing cholesterol metabolism. Lai SC, Phelps CA, Short AM, Dutta SM, Mu D. Oncogene. 2018 Mar 19. pii: 10.1038/s41388-018-0174-7. doi: 10.1038/s41388-018-0174-7. PubMed 29551766.
Backbone
  Vector backbone: pGL4.10
  Vector type: Luciferase
Growth in bacteria
  Bacterial resistance: Ampicillin, 100 μg/mL
  Growth temperature: 37°C
  Growth strain: DH5alpha
  Copy number: Unknown
Gene/Insert
  Gene/Insert name: Human ABCA1
  Species: H. sapiens (human)
  Entrez Gene: ABCA1 (a.k.a. ABC-1, ABC1, CERP, HDLCQTL13, HDLDT1, HPALP1, TGD)
  Cloning method: Restriction Enzyme; 5′ cloning site Kpn-I (not destroyed); 3′ cloning site Bgl-II (not destroyed)
  Sequencing primers: 5′ CTAGCAAAATAGGCTGTCCC; 3′ GACGATAGTCATGCCCCGCG
Terms and licenses: Academic/Nonprofit Terms; Industry Terms: Not Available to Industry
How to cite: ABCA1 promoter luciferase reporter (P2 fragment) was a gift from David Mu (Addgene plasmid # 86444 ; http://n2t.net/addgene:86444 ; RRID:Addgene_86444)
