>Addgene plasmid #86444 | ABCA1 promoter luciferase reporter (P2 fragment) | depositor partial sequence | sequence record 168565 | insert
GGTACCTGAGCTCGCTAGCGCTGAGGAAACTAACAAAGGAAAAAAAAATTGCGGAAAGCAGGATTTAGAG
GAAGCAAATTCCACTGGTGCCCTTGGCTGCCGGGAACGTGGACTAGAGAGTCTGCGGCGCAGCCCCGAGC
CCAGCGCTTCCCGCGCGTCTTAGGCCGGCGGGCCCGGGCGGGGGAAGGGGACGCAGACCGCGGACCCTAA
GACACCTGCTGTACCCTCCACCCCCACCCCACCCACCTCCCCCCAACTCCCTAGATGTGTCGTGGGCGGC
TGAACGTCGCCCGTTTAAGGGGCGGGCCCCGGCTCCACGTGCTTTCTGCTGAGTGACTGAACTACATAAA
CAGAGGCCGGGAACGGGGCGGGGAGGAGGGAGAGCACAGGCTTTGACCGATAGTAACCTCTGCAGATCT
